>Addgene plasmid #57769 | miniSOG-H2B-C-10 | addgene full sequence | sequence record 254787 | Addgene NGS Result
TTAGTTCATAGCCCATATATGGAGTTCCGCGTTACATAACTTACGGTAAATGGCCCGCCTGGCTGACCGC
CCAACGACCCCCGCCCATTGACGTCAATAATGACGTATGTTCCCATAGTAACGCCAATAGGGACTTTCCA
TTGACGTCAATGGGTGGAGTATTTACGGTAAACTGCCCACTTGGCAGTACATCAAGTGTATCATATGCCA
AGTACGCCCCCTATTGACGTCAATGACGGTAAATGGCCCGCCTGGCATTATGCCCAGTACATGACCTTAT
GGGACTTTCCTACTTGGCAGTACATCTACGTATTAGTCATCGCTATTACCATGGTGATGCGGTTTTGGCA
GTACATCAATGGGCGTGGATAGCGGTTTGACTCACGGGGATTTCCAAGTCTCCACCCCATTGACGTCAAT
GGGAGTTTGTTTTGGCACCAAAATCAACGGGACTTTCCAAAATGTCGTAACAACTCCGCCCCATTGACGC
AAATGGGCGGTAGGCGTGTACGGTGGGAGGTCTATATAAGCAGAGCTGGTTTAGTGAACCGTCAGATCCG
CTAGCGCTACCGGTCGCCACCATGGAGAAAAGTTTCGTGATAACTGATCCACGGCTGCCAGACAATCCCA
TCATCTTCGCATCCGATGGCTTCCTGGAGCTGACCGAGTATTCCAGAGAGGAGATCCTGGGCCGCAATGG
CCGCTTTCTGCAGGGACCAGAGACAGACCAGGCCACAGTGCAGAAGATTCGCGATGCCATTAGAGATCAG
CGCGAGATTACCGTGCAGCTGATAAACTACACAAAAAGCGGGAAGAAATTCTGGAACCTCCTGCACCTCC
AGCCCATGAGGGACCAGAAGGGTGAGCTCCAGTATTTCATCGGAGTGCAGCTGGATGGATCCGGACTCAG
ATCTGGAGGCTCCGGAGGCCCAGAGCCAGCGAAGTCTGCTCCCGCCCCGAAAAAGGGCTCCAAGAAGGCG
GTGACTAAGGCGCAGAAGAAAGGCGGCAAGAAGCGCAAGCGCAGCCGCAAGGAGAGCTATTCCATCTATG
TGTACAAGGTTCTGAAGCAGGTCCACCCTGACACCGGCATTTCGTCCAAGGCCATGGGCATCATGAATTC
GTTTGTGAACGACATTTTCGAGCGCATCGCAGGTGAGGCTTCCCGCCTGGCGCATTACAACAAGCGCTCG
ACCATCACCTCCAGGGAGATCCAGACGGCCGTGCGCCTGCTGCTGCCTGGGGAGTTGGCCAAGCACGCCG
TGTCCGAGGGTACTAAGGCCATCACCAAGTACACCAGCGCTAAGTAAGGATCCACCGGATCTAGATAACT
GATCATAATCAGCCATACCACATTTGTAGAGGTTTTACTTGCTTTAAAAAACCTCCCACACCTCCCCCTG
AACCTGAAACATAAAATGAATGCAATTGTTGTTGTTAACTTGTTTATTGCAGCTTATAATGGTTACAAAT
AAAGCAATAGCATCACAAATTTCACAAATAAAGCATTTTTTTCACTGCATTCTAGTTGTGGTTTGTCCAA
ACTCATCAATGTATCTTAACGCGTAAATTGTAAGCGTTAATATTTTGTTAAAATTCGCGTTAAATTTTTG
TTAAATCAGCTCATTTTTTAACCAATAGGCCGAAATCGGCAAAATCCCTTATAAATCAAAAGAATAGACC
GAGATAGGGT
[37 nt withheld, positions 1691-1727]
AAAGAACGTGGACTCCAACGTCAAAGG
[49 nt withheld, positions 1755-1803]
T
[91 nt withheld, positions 1805-1895]
G
[124 nt withheld, positions 1897-2020]
CAGGTGGCACTTTTCGGGGAAATGTGCGCGGAACCCCTATTTGTTTATTTTTCTAAATACATTCAAATAT
GTATCCGCTCATGAGACAATAACCCTGATAAATGCTTCAATAATATTGAAAAAGGAAGAGTCCTGAGGCG
GAAAGAACCAGCTGTGGAATGTGTGTCAGTTAGGGTGTGGAAAGTCCCCAGGCTCCCCAGCAGGCAGAAG
TATGCAAAGCATGCATCTCAATTAGTCAGCAACCAGGTGTGGAAAGTCCCCAGGCTCCCCAGCAGGCAGA
AGTATGCAAAGCATGCATCTCAATTAGTCAGCAACCATAGTCCCGCCCCTAACTCCGCCCATCCCGCCCC
TAACTCCGCCCAGTTCCGCCCATTCTCCGCCCCATGGCTGACTAATTTTTTTTATTTATGCAGAGGCCGA
GGCCGCCTCGGCCTCTGAGCTATTCCAGAAGTAGTGAGGAGGCTTTTTTGGAGGCCTAGGCTTTTGCAAA
GATCGATCAAGAGACAGGATGAGGATCGTTTCGCATGATTGAACAAGATGGATTGCACGCAGGTTCTCCG
GCCGCTTGGGTGGAGAGGCTATTCGGCTATGACTGGGCACAACAGACAATCGGCTGCTCTGATGCCGCCG
TGTTCCGGCTGTCAGCGCAGGGGCGCCCGGTTCTTTTTGTCAAGACCGACCTGTCCGGTGCCCTGAATGA
ACTGCAAGACGAGGCAGCGCGGCTATCGTGGCTGGCCACGACGGGCGTTCCTTGCGCAGCTGTGCTCGAC
GTTGTCACTGAAGCGGGAAGGGACTGGCTGCTATTGGGCGAAGTGCCGGGGCAGGATCTCCTGTCATCTC
ACCTTGCTCCTGCCGAGAAAGTATCCATCATGGCTGATGCAATGCGGCGGCTGCATACGCTTGATCCGGC
TACCTGCCCATTCGACCACCAAGCGAAACATCGCATCGAGCGAGCACGTACTCGGATGGAAGCCGGTCTT
GTCGATCAGGATGATCTGGACGAAGAGCATCAGGGGCTCGCGCCAGCCGAACTGTTCGCCAGGCTCAAGG
CGAGCATGCCCGACGGCGAGGATCTCGTCGTGACCCATGGCGATGCCTGCTTGCCGAATATCATGGTGGA
AAATGGCCGCTTTTCTGGATTCATCGACTGTGGCCGGCTGGGTGTGGCGGACCGCTATCAGGACATAGCG
TTGGCTACCCGTGATATTGCTGAAGAGCTTGGCGGCGAATGGGCTGACCGCTTCCTCGTGCTTTACGGTA
TCGCCGCTCCCGATTCGCAGCGCATCGCCTTCTATCGCCTTCTTGACGAGTTCTTCTGAGCGGGACTCTG
GGGTTCGAAATGACCGACCAAGCGACGCCCAACCTGCCATCACGAGATTTCGATTCCACCGCCGCCTTCT
ATGAAAGGTTGGGCTTCGGAATCGTTTTCCGGGACGCCGGCTGGATGATCCTCCAGCGCGGGGATCTCAT
GCTGGAGTTCTTCGCCCACCCTAGGGGGAGGCTAACTGAAACACGGAAGGAGACAATACCGGAAGGAACC
CGCGCTATGACGGCAATAAAAAGACAGAATAAAACGCACGGTGTTGGGTCGTTTGTTCATAAACGCGGGG
TTCGGTCCCAGGGCTGGCACTCTGTCGATACCCCACCGAGACCCCATTGGGGCCAATACGCCCGCGTTTC
TTCCTTTTCCCCACCCCACCCCCCAAGTTCGGGTGAAGGCCCAGGGCTCGCAGCCAACGTCGGGGCGGCA
GGCCCTGCCATAGCCTCAGGTTACTCATATATACTTTAGATTGATTTAAAACTTCATTTTTAATTTAAAA
GGATCTAGGTGAAGATCCTTTTTGATAATCTCATGACCAAAATCCCTTAACGTGAGTTTTCGTTCCACTG
AGCGTCAGACCCCGTAGAAAAGATCAAAGGATCTTCTTGAGATCCTTTTTTTCTGCGCGTAATCTGCTGC
TTGCAAACAAAAAAACCACCGCTACCAGCGGTGGTTTGTTTGCCGGATCAAGAGCTACCAACTCTTTTTC
CGAAGGTAACTGGCTTCAGCAGAGCGCAGATACCAAATACTGTTCTTCTAGTGTAGCCGTAGTTAGGCCA
CCACTTCAAGAACTCTGTAGCACCGCCTACATACCTCGCTCTGCTAATCCTGTTACCAGTGGCTGCTGCC
AGTGGCGATAAGTCGTGTCTTACCGGGTTGGACTCAAGACGATAGTTACCGGATAAGGCGCAGCGGTCGG
GCTGAACGGGGGGTTCGTGCACACAGCCCAGCTTGGAGCGAACGACCTACACCGAACTGAGATACCTACA
GCGTGAGCTATGAGAAAGCGCCACGCTTCCCGAAGGGAGAAAGGCGGACAGGTATCCGGTAAGCGGCAGG
GTCGGAACAGGAGAGCGCACGAGGGAGCTTCCAGGGGGAAACGCCTGGTATCTTTATAGTCCTGTCGGGT
TTCGCCACCTCTGACTTGAGCGTCGATTTTTGTGATGCTCGTCAGGGGGGCGGAGCCTATGGAAAAACGC
CAGCAACGCGGCCTTTTTACGGTTCCTGGCCTTTTGCTGGCCTTTTGCTCACATGTTCTTTCCTGCGTTA
TCCCCTGATTCTGTGGATAACCGTATTACCGCCATGCATTAGTTATTAATAGTAATCAATTACGGGGTCA
Features (pLannotate 1.2.2; 15 found; start..end, strand, type, name):
     30..333     +  enhancer       CMV enhancer: human cytomegalovirus immediate early enhancer
    334..537     +  promoter       CMV promoter: human cytomegalovirus (CMV) immediate early promoter
    582..899     +  CDS            miniSOG: miniSOG is a basic (constitutively fluorescent) cyan fluorescent protein published in 2011, derived from Arabidopsis thaliana. It requires the cofactor flavin for fluorescence.
    930..1307    +  CDS            H2B: human histone H2B; HIST1H2BJ
   1330..1414    +  CDS            large T antigen (fragment): large T antigen from SV40 (simian virus 40)
   1437..1558    +  polyA_signal   SV40 poly(A) signal: SV40 polyadenylation signal
   1592..2020    -  rep_origin     f1 ori (sequence partly withheld): f1 bacteriophage origin of replication; arrow indicates direction of (+) strand synthesis
   2047..2151    +  promoter       AmpR promoter: bla
   2153..2510    +  promoter       SV40 promoter: SV40 enhancer and early promoter
   2545..3339    +  CDS            NeoR/KanR: aminoglycoside phosphotransferase from Tn5; aph(3')-II (or nptII); confers resistance to neomycin, kanamycin, and G418 (Geneticin®)
   3360..3512    +  CDS            ble (fragment): BLE_KLEPN - Experimental evidence at protein level: Swiss-Prot protein existence level 1. Binding protein with a strong affinity to the bleomycin family of antibiotics. Binds to CL990; an antimitotic-antibiotic compound. From Klebsiella pneumoniae.
   3571..3618    +  polyA_signal   HSV TK poly(A) signal: herpes simplex virus thymidine kinase polyadenylation signal (Cole and Stacy, 1985)
   3709..3725    -  polyA_signal   bGH poly(A) signal (fragment): bovine growth hormone polyadenylation signal
   3947..4535    +  rep_origin     ori: high-copy-number ColE1/pMB1/pBR322/pUC origin of replication
   4650..4680    +  enhancer       CMV enhancer (fragment): human cytomegalovirus immediate early enhancer
