[The description below was written by a language model from this plasmid's Addgene catalogue record and pLannotate feature annotations shown in this document.]
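Description:
miniSOG-H2B-C-10 is a mammalian expression plasmid built on the miniSOG-C1 backbone that produces human histone H2B (HIST1H2BJ/H2BC11) fused at its N terminus to miniSOG. The fusion is driven by the human cytomegalovirus immediate early enhancer and promoter. In the annotated sequence the miniSOG coding region lies directly upstream of the H2B open reading frame, separated by a short linker region, and is followed by an SV40 polyadenylation signal. The record notes two substitutions in the H2B insert, D26G and V119I. miniSOG is a small flavin-binding fluorescent protein derived from Arabidopsis thaliana. The catalogue lists excitation peaks at 448 and 473 nm and emission peaks at 500 and 528 nm, and the associated publication presents it as a genetically encoded tag for correlated light and electron microscopy.

The plasmid is maintained in E. coli at high copy through a ColE1/pUC-type origin and also carries an f1 phage origin. A single Tn5 aminoglycoside phosphotransferase gene (NeoR/KanR) provides both selections. A bacterial bla-type promoter drives it for kanamycin resistance in bacteria, and the SV40 enhancer/early promoter drives it for G418 selection in mammalian cells, with an HSV TK polyadenylation signal downstream. The short large T antigen, ble and bGH poly(A) hits in the feature table are only fragments and probably represent backbone remnants rather than functional elements. The sequenced record is 4,680 nt, slightly smaller than the backbone size stated in the catalogue. The construct serves to target miniSOG to histones, marking the nucleus and chromatin in transfected mammalian cells for imaging.
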