Addgene plasmid #57769: miniSOG-H2B-C-10
Purpose: Localization: Nucleus/Histones, Excitation: 448 / 473, Emission: 500 / 528
Depositing lab: Michael Davidson. Depositing organization: Florida State University, Tallahassee. Publication: A genetically encoded tag for correlated light and electron microscopy of intact cells, tissues, and organisms. Shu X, Lev-Ram V, Deerinck TJ, Qi Y, Ramko EB, Davidson MW, Jin Y, Ellisman MH, Tsien RY. PLoS Biol. 2011 Apr;9(4):e1001041. doi: 10.1371/journal.pbio.1001041. Epub 2011 Apr 5. PubMed 21483721.
Backbone
  Vector backbone: miniSOG-C1
  Backbone size w/o insert (bp): 4750
  Vector type: Mammalian Expression
  Selectable markers: Neomycin (select with G418)
Growth in bacteria
  Bacterial resistance: Kanamycin, 50 μg/mL
  Growth temperature: 37°C
  Growth strain: DH5alpha
  Copy number: High Copy
Gene/Insert
  Gene/Insert name: H2B (alt names: Human Histone H2B; NM_021058.3)
  Species: H. sapiens (human)
  Mutation: D26G and V119I in H2B
  Entrez Gene: H2BC11 (a.k.a. H2B/r, H2BFR, H2BJ, HIST1H2BJ)
  Promoter: CMV
  Tag / fusion protein: miniSOG (N terminal on backbone)
  Cloning method: Unknown
  Sequencing primers: 5′ CMV-F; 3′ SV40pA-R
Terms and licenses: Academic/Nonprofit Terms; Industry Terms
Depositor comments: . Excitation = 448 / 473; Emission = 500 / 528
How to cite: miniSOG-H2B-C-10 was a gift from Michael Davidson (Addgene plasmid # 57769 ; http://n2t.net/addgene:57769 ; RRID:Addgene_57769)
