>Addgene plasmid #57769 | miniSOG-H2B-C-10 | addgene partial sequence | sequence record 106255 | CMV-F 5'-CGCAAATGGGCGGTAGGCGTG-3'
GAGCTGGTTTGTGAACCGTCAGATCCGCTAGCGCTACCGGTCGCCACCATGGAGAAAAGTTTCGTGATAA
CTGATCCACGGCTGCCAGACAATCCCATCATCTTCGCATCCGATGGCTTCCTGGAGCTGACCGAGTATTC
CAGAGAGGAGATCCTGGGCCGCAATGGCCGCTTTCTGCAGGGACCAGAGACAGACCAGGCCACAGTGCAG
AAGATTCGCGATGCCATTAGAGATCAGCGCGAGATTACCGTGCAGCTGATAAACTACACAAAAAGCGGGA
AGAAATTCTGGAACCTCCTGCACCTCCAGCCCATGAGGGACCAGAAGGGTGAGCTCCAGTATTTCATCGG
AGTGCAGCTGGATGGATCCGGACTCAGATCTGGAGGCTCCGGAGGCCCAGAGCCAGCGAAGTCTGCTCCC
GCCCCGAAAAAGGGCTCCAAGAAGGCGGTGACTAAGGCGCAGAAGAAAGGCGGCAAGAAGCGCAAGCGCA
GCCGCAAGGAGAGCTATTCCATCTATGTGTACAAGGTTCTGAAGCAGGTCCACCCTGACACCGGCATTTC
GTCCAAGGCCATGGGCATCATGAATTCGTTTGTGAACGACATTTTCGAGCGCATCGCAGGTGAGGCTTCC
CGCCTGGCGCATTACAACAAGCGCTCGACCATCACCTCCAGGGAGATCCAGACGGCCGTGCGCCTGCTGC
TGCCTGGGGAGTTGGCCAAGCACGCCGTGTCCGAGGGTACTAAGGCCATCACCAAGTACACCAGCGCTAA
GTAAGGATCCACCGGATCTAGATAACTGATCATAATCAGCCATACCACATTTGTAGAGGTTTTACTTGCT
TTAAAAAACCTCCCACACCTCCCCCTGAACCTGAAACATAAAATGAAT
